>Addgene plasmid #136725 | pISH-Olfr1211 | addgene full sequence | sequence record 273324 | Addgene NGS Result
GTTCGTGCACACAGCCCAGCTTGGAGCGAACGACCTACACCGAACTGAGATACCTACAGCGTGAGCTATG
AGAAAGCGCCACGCTTCCCGAAGGGAGAAAGGCGGACAGGTATCCGGTAAGCGGCAGGGTCGGAACAGGA
GAGCGCACGAGGGAGCTTCCAGGGGGAAACGCCTGGTATCTTTATAGTCCTGTCGGGTTTCGCCACCTCT
GACTTGAGCGTCGATTTTTGTGATGCTCGTCAGGGGGGCGGAGCCTATGGAAAAACGCCAGCAACGCGGC
CTTTTTACGGTTCCTGGCCTTTTGCTGGCCTTTTGCTCACATGTTCTTTCCTGCGTTATCCCCTGATTCT
GTGGATAACCGTATTACCGCCTTTGAGTGAGCTGATACCGCTCGCCGCAGCCGAACGACCGAGCGCAGCG
AGTCAGTGAGCGAGGAAGCGGAAGAGCGCCCAATACGCAAACCGCCTCTCCCCGCGCGTTGGCCGATTCA
TTAATGCAGCTGGCACGACAGGTTTCCCGACTGGAAAGCGGGCAGTGAGCGCAACGCAATTAATGTGAGT
TAGCTCACTCATTAGGCACCCCAGGCTTTACACTTTATGCTTCCGGCTCGTATGTTGTGTGGAATTGTGA
GCGGATAACAATTTCACACAGGAAACAGCTATGACCATGATTACGCCAAGCTATTTAGGTGACACTATAG
AATACTCAAGCTATGCATCCAACGCGTTGGGAGCTCTCCCATATGGTCGACCTGCAGGCGGCCGCGAATT
CACTAGTGATTCATCGCCCTTCAGAACTGTGAGCTTTCAGAGAGAACAGGATGACACCATAGGAGACCAG
CAAAATAGAGAAGATTATGATGCAGATAGACCCACTGTTGGCAACCACTAAAAGGCCAAAGATATGAGTA
TCAGTGCAGGCAAGTTCCAGTAATGGGAACAAGTCACACATGAAATGATCGATGACATTTGGTCCACAGA
AGGGCAATTGCAACGTGAAGATAATTTGTATGATAGAATGCAAGAAGCCCCCTGTCCATGCTATCCCCAT
AAGTGTGCCACAGAGCCTCCAGTTCATGATGGAAGAGTAGTGCAAGGGCTTGCAAATTGCTACATAGCGG
TCATAGGCCATGGCTGTCAAGACAATCACTTCTACTGCTGCAAGGAAGTGCTCAGCAAATAACTGCATCA
TACATCCTTCAAAGGAGATAGTTTTCTTCTCATACAGGGAGTCCACAACCATCTTTGGTGTGATGACAGA
AGAGAAGCATGCATCCAATAGGGACAAGAATGCCAAAAAGAAGTACATGGGGCAGTCTATCAATGCTGGG
CTAATCGAATTCCCGCGGCCGCCATGGCGGCCGGGAGCATGCGACGTCGGGCCCAATTCGCCCTATAGTG
AGTCGTATTACAATTCACTGGCCGTCGTTTTACAACGTCGTGACTGGGAAAACCCTGGCGTTACCCAACT
TAATCGCCTTGCAGCACATCCCCCTTTCGCCAGCTGGCGTAATAGCGAAGAGGCCCGCACCGATCGCCCT
TCCCAACAGTTGCGCAGCCTGAATGGCGAATGG
[124 nt withheld, positions 1574-1697]
C
[91 nt withheld, positions 1699-1789]
A
[49 nt withheld, positions 1791-1839]
CCTTTGACGTTGGAGTCCACGTTCTTT
[37 nt withheld, positions 1867-1903]
ACCCTATCTCGGTCTATTCTTTTGATTTATAAGGGATTTTGCCGATTTCGGCCTATTGGTTAAAAAATGA
GCTGATTTAACAAAAATTTAACGCGAATTTTAACAAAATATTAACGCTTACAATTTCCTGATGCGGTATT
TTCTCCTTACGCATCTGTGCGGTATTTCACACCGCATCAGGTGGCACTTTTCGGGGAAATGTGCGCGGAA
CCCCTATTTGTTTATTTTTCTAAATACATTCAAATATGTATCCGCTCATGAGACAATAACCCTGATAAAT
GCTTCAATAATATTGAAAAAGGAAGAGTATGAGTATTCAACATTTCCGTGTCGCCCTTATTCCCTTTTTT
GCGGCATTTTGCCTTCCTGTTTTTGCTCACCCAGAAACGCTGGTGAAAGTAAAAGATGCTGAAGATCAGT
TGGGTGCACGAGTGGGTTACATCGAACTGGATCTCAACAGCGGTAAGATCCTTGAGAGTTTTCGCCCCGA
AGAACGTTTTCCAATGATGAGCACTTTTAAAGTTCTGCTATGTGGCGCGGTATTATCCCGTATTGACGCC
GGGCAAGAGCAACTCGGTCGCCGCATACACTATTCTCAGAATGACTTGGTTGAGTACTCACCAGTCACAG
AAAAGCATCTTACGGATGGCATGACAGTAAGAGAATTATGCAGTGCTGCCATAACCATGAGTGATAACAC
TGCGGCCAACTTACTTCTGACAACGATCGGAGGACCGAAGGAGCTAACCGCTTTTTTGCACAACATGGGG
GATCATGTAACTCGCCTTGATCGTTGGGAACCGGAGCTGAATGAAGCCATACCAAACGACGAGCGTGACA
CCACGATGCCTGTAGCAATGGCAACAACGTTGCGCAAACTATTAACTGGCGAACTACTTACTCTAGCTTC
CCGGCAACAATTAATAGACTGGATGGAGGCGGATAAAGTTGCAGGACCACTTCTGCGCTCGGCCCTTCCG
GCTGGCTGGTTTATTGCTGATAAATCTGGAGCCGGTGAGCGTGGGTCTCGCGGTATCATTGCAGCACTGG
GGCCAGATGGTAAGCCCTCCCGTATCGTAGTTATCTACACGACGGGGAGTCAGGCAACTATGGATGAACG
AAATAGACAGATCGCTGAGATAGGTGCCTCACTGATTAAGCATTGGTAACTGTCAGACCAAGTTTACTCA
TATATACTTTAGATTGATTTAAAACTTCATTTTTAATTTAAAAGGATCTAGGTGAAGATCCTTTTTGATA
ATCTCATGACCAAAATCCCTTAACGTGAGTTTTCGTTCCACTGAGCGTCAGACCCCGTAGAAAAGATCAA
AGGATCTTCTTGAGATCCTTTTTTTCTGCGCGTAATCTGCTGCTTGCAAACAAAAAAACCACCGCTACCA
GCGGTGGTTTGTTTGCCGGATCAAGAGCTACCAACTCTTTTTCCGAAGGTAACTGGCTTCAGCAGAGCGC
AGATACCAAATACTGTTCTTCTAGTGTAGCCGTAGTTAGGCCACCACTTCAAGAACTCTGTAGCACCGCC
TACATACCTCGCTCTGCTAATCCTGTTACCAGTGGCTGCTGCCAGTGGCGATAAGTCGTGTCTTACCGGG
TTGGACTCAAGACGATAGTTACCGGATAAGGCGCAGCGGTCGGGCTGAACGGGGG
Features (pLannotate 1.2.2; 14 found; start..end, strand, type, name):
    446..538     +  CDS            lacI (fragment): lac repressor; lacI; The lac repressor binds to the lac operator to inhibit transcription in E. coli. This inhibition can be relieved by adding lactose or isopropyl-β-D-thiogalactopyranoside (IPTG).
    551..572     +  protein_bind   CAP binding site: CAP binding activates transcription in the presence of cAMP. E. coli catabolite activator protein
    587..617     +  promoter       lac promoter: promoter for the E. coli lac operon
    625..641     +  protein_bind   lac operator: The lac repressor binds to the lac operator to inhibit transcription in E. coli. This inhibition can be relieved by adding lactose or isopropyl-β-D-thiogalactopyranoside (IPTG). lac repressor encoded by lacI
    683..701     +  promoter       SP6 promoter: promoter for bacteriophage SP6 RNA polymerase
    713..775     +  CDS            VESPI_VESMG (fragment): Experimental evidence at protein level: Swiss-Prot protein existence level 1. Shows contractile activity on isolated ileum smooth muscle. From Vespa magnifica (Hornet).
    784..1311    -  CDS            Olfr1509 (fragment): O1509_MOUSE - Also known as MOR244-3 From Mus musculus (Mouse).
   1392..1410    -  promoter       T7 promoter: promoter for bacteriophage T7 RNA polymerase
   1413..1570    +  CDS            lacZα (fragment): LacZα fragment of β-galactosidase; lacZ fragment
   1574..2002    +  rep_origin     f1 ori (sequence partly withheld): f1 bacteriophage origin of replication; arrow indicates direction of (+) strand synthesis
   2030..2080    -  misc_feature   bom (fragment): basis of mobility region from pBR322
   2107..2211    +  promoter       AmpR promoter: bla
   2212..3072    +  CDS            AmpR: β-lactamase; bla; confers resistance to ampicillin, carbenicillin, and related antibiotics
   3243..263     +  rep_origin     ori (across the origin): high-copy-number ColE1/pMB1/pBR322/pUC origin of replication
