[The description below was written by a language model from this plasmid's Addgene catalogue record and pLannotate feature annotations shown in this document.]
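Description:
pISH-Olfr1211 is a small (about 3.6 kb) bacterial plasmid built on the pGEM-T-Easy cloning backbone. It serves as a template for synthesizing riboprobes for in situ hybridization against the mouse odorant receptor gene Olfr1211, also known as MOR233-21. It is propagated in E. coli through a high-copy ColE1/pUC-type origin and selected with ampicillin via the β-lactamase gene and its own promoter. An f1 phage origin is also present, along with remnants of the lac region (CAP site, lac promoter and operator, and lacZα fragments) that flank the cloning site in this backbone family and normally support blue/white screening.

The payload is a partial Olfr1211 sequence described in the record simply as an ISH probe insert; the cloning method is not stated. The automated annotation labels a roughly 530 bp reverse-strand segment as a fragment of Olfr1509 (MOR244-3). This most likely reflects homology-based matching among closely related odorant receptor genes rather than a different insert, though the record does not resolve the point. A short hit to a hornet peptide next to the insert is probably a spurious match. The insert lies between convergent bacteriophage SP6 and T7 promoters, so in vitro run-off transcription with one or the other polymerase yields either strand as labelled RNA. As annotated, the coding fragment has the same orientation as the T7 promoter, which suggests that T7 gives the sense strand and SP6 the antisense probe. This should be confirmed against the sequence. The plasmid has no eukaryotic expression elements. It was deposited in connection with a study of the zonal organization of odorant receptor gene choice in the mouse main olfactory epithelium.
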