Addgene plasmid #136725: pISH-Olfr1211
Purpose: Template to synthesize riboprobes for in situ hybridization (ISH) for Olfr1211
Depositing lab: Peter Mombaerts. Depositing organization: Max Planck Research Unit for Neurogenetics. Publication: The Zonal Organization of Odorant Receptor Gene Choice in the Main Olfactory Epithelium of the Mouse. Zapiec B, Mombaerts P. Cell Rep. 2020 Mar 24;30(12):4220-4234.e5. doi: 10.1016/j.celrep.2020.02.110. PubMed 32209480.
Backbone
  Vector backbone: pGEM-T-Easy
  Vector type: in situ probe
Growth in bacteria
  Bacterial resistance: Ampicillin, 100 μg/mL
  Growth temperature: 37°C
  Growth strain: DH5alpha
  Copy number: High Copy
Gene/Insert
  Gene/Insert name: Olfr1211
  Species: M. musculus (mouse)
  Mutation: ISH Probe insert
  Cloning method: Unknown
Terms and licenses: Academic/Nonprofit Terms; Industry Terms: Not Available to Industry
Depositor comments: ISH probe for mouse gene: Olfr1211 aka MOR233-21
How to cite: pISH-Olfr1211 was a gift from Peter Mombaerts (Addgene plasmid # 136725 ; http://n2t.net/addgene:136725 ; RRID:Addgene_136725)
